>Addgene plasmid #84500 | V1-MESA-45F-M-tTA | depositor full sequence | sequence record 176716 | V1-MESA-45F-M-tTA sequence 8256 bps
GGGCAAAGCCCGGGCGTCGGGCGACCTTTGGTCGCCCGGCCTCAGTGAGCGAGCGAGCGCGCAGAGAGGG
AGTGGCCAACTCCATCACTAGGGGTTCCTTGTAGTTAATGATTAACCCGCCATGCTACTTATCTACGTAG
CCATGCTCTAGGGATCCGGCCAGATATACGCGTTGACATTGATTATTGACTAGTTATTAATAGTAATCAA
TTACGGGGTCATTAGTTCATAGCCCATATATGGAGTTCCGCGTTACATAACTTACGGTAAATGGCCCGCC
TGGCTGACCGCCCAACGACCCCCGCCCATTGACGTCAATAATGACGTATGTTCCCATAGTAACGCCAATA
GGGACTTTCCATTGACGTCAATGGGTGGAGTATTTACGGTAAACTGCCCACTTGGCAGTACATCAAGTGT
ATCATATGCCAAGTACGCCCCCTATTGACGTCAATGACGGTAAATGGCCCGCCTGGCATTATGCCCAGTA
CATGACCTTATGGGACTTTCCTACTTGGCAGTACATCTACGTATTAGTCATCGCTATTACCATGGTGATG
CGGTTTTGGCAGTACATCAATGGGCGTGGATAGCGGTTTGACTCACGGGGATTTCCAAGTCTCCACCCCA
TTGACGTCAATGGGAGTTTGTTTTGGCACCAAAATCAACGGGACTTTCCAAAATGTCGTAACAACTCCGC
CCCATTGACGCAAATGGGCGGTAGGCGTGTACGGTGGGAGGTCTATATAAGCAGAGCTCTCTGGCTAACT
AGAGAACCCACTGCTTACTGGCTTATCGAAATTAATACGACTCACTATAGGGAGACCCAAGCTGGCTAGC
GCCATCATGGCTTGGACCAGCTTAATTCTTAGCTTGCTTGCCCTGTGCAGCGGTGCATCATCTGACATAC
AGATGACTCAGTCACCTAGCAGTCTGTCTGCTTCAGTCGGTGATAGGGTAACTATCACCTGTCGGGCATC
TCAGGATGTGTCCACGGCAGTTGCCTGGTACCAGCAGAAGCCCGGCAAGGCGCCTAAGTTGCTTATCTAT
TCAGCTTCATTTTTGTATAGTGGGGTGCCTAGCCGGTTTAGCGGAAGTGGTTCTGGCACAGACTTCACTT
TGACAATCAGTTCCCTCCAACCGGAGGATTTCGCTACCTACTACTGTCAGCAGGGGTACGGAAACCCCTT
TACGTTTGGACAGGGCACTAAAGTGGAGATTAAGAGGGGAGGCGGAGGCTCCGGTGGGGGAGGCTCTGGT
GGTGGAGGTAGCGAGGTTCAGCTGGTGGAAAGTGGTGGCGGACTAGTACAGCCAGGCGGCTCCCTGCGGC
TGAGTTGCGCCGCGAGTGGCTTTACTATATCTGACTATTGGATCCATTGGGTCAGGCAAGCCCCTGGGAA
AGGATTGGAGTGGGTTGCTGGTATTACCCCCGCAGGTGGGTATACTTATTATGCAGATAGCGTGAAAGGG
AGGTTCACCATCTCTGCAGACACAAGCAAGAACACGGCCTACCTACAGATGAACTCTCTGAGGGCAGAGG
ACACTGCCGTCTACTATTGCGCCCGATTTGTGTTTTTTCTACCCTACGCCATGGACTATTGGGGACAGGG
GACATTGGTAGGCGCCGGGACAGGAGGGTCTGGGGGTGGCACTGGCGGATCTGGAGGAGACTACAAGGAC
GATGACGACAACGGCGGATCGGGGGGGTCTGGTGGTAGTGGCGGTTCGGGGGGAGGTACCGGTCTGGTCG
TGGTTGCTGGAGTCCTGTTTTGTTATGGCTTGCTAGTGACAGTGGCTCTTTGTGTTGAAAACCTGTATTT
TCAGATGATGTCTAGATTAGATAAAAGTAAAGTGATTAACAGCGCATTAGAGCTGCTTAATGAGGTCGGA
ATCGAAGGTTTAACAACCCGTAAACTCGCCCAGAAGCTAGGTGTAGAGCAGCCTACATTGTATTGGCATG
TAAAAAATAAGCGGGCTTTGCTCGACGCCTTAGCCATTGAGATGTTAGATAGGCACCATACTCACTTTTG
CCCTTTAGAAGGGGAAAGCTGGCAAGATTTTTTACGTAATAACGCTAAAAGTTTTAGATGTGCTTTACTA
AGTCATCGCGATGGAGCAAAAGTACATTTAGGTACACGGCCTACAGAAAAACAGTATGAAACTCTCGAAA
ATCAATTAGCCTTTTTATGCCAACAAGGTTTTTCACTAGAGAATGCATTATATGCACTCAGCGCTGTGGG
GCATTTTACTTTAGGTTGCGTATTGGAAGATCAAGAGCATCAAGTCGCTAAAGAAGAAAGGGAAACACCT
ACTACTGATAGTATGCCGCCATTATTACGACAAGCTATCGAATTATTTGATCACCAAGGTGCAGAGCCAG
CCTTCTTATTCGGCCTTGAATTGATCATATGCGGATTAGAAAAACAACTTAAATGTGAAAGTGGGTCCGC
GTACAGCCGCGCGCGTACGAAAAACAATTACGGGTCTACCATCGAGGGCCTGCTCGATCTCCCGGACGAC
GACGCCCCCGAAGAGGCGGGGCTGGCGGCTCCGCGCCTGTCCTTTCTCCCCGCGGGACACACGCGCAGAC
TGTCGACGGCCCCCCCGACCGATGTCAGCCTGGGGGACGAGCTCCACTTAGACGGCGAGGACGTGGCGAT
GGCGCATGCCGACGCGCTAGACGATTTCGATCTGGACATGTTGGGGGACGGGGATTCCCCGGGTCCGGGA
TTTACCCCCCACGACTCCGCCCCCTACGGCGCTCTGGATATGGCCGACTTCGAGTTTGAGCAGATGTTTA
CCGATGCCCTTGGAATTGACGAGTACGGTGGGGGTACCGGCGGAGGCTCCGGTGGTGGCTCTATGGTGAG
CAAGGGCGAGGAGCTGTTCACCGGGGTGGTGCCCATCCTGGTCGAGCTGGACGGCGACGTAAACGGCCAC
AAGTTCAGCGTGAGGGGCGAGGGCGAGGGCGATGCCACCAACGGCAAGCTGACCCTGAAGTTCATCTGCA
CCACCGGCAAGCTGCCCGTGCCCTGGCCCACCCTCGTGACCACCCTGAGCCACGGCGTGCAGTGCTTCGC
CCGCTACCCCGACCACATGAAGCAGCACGACTTCTTCAAGTCCGCCATGCCCGAAGGCTACGTCCAGGAG
CGCACCATCTTCTTCAAGGACGACGGCACCTACAAGACCCGCGCCGAGGTGAAGTTCGAGGGCGACACCC
TAGTGAACCGCATCGAGCTGAAGGGCGTCGACTTCAAGGAGGACGGCAACATCCTGGGGCACAAGCTGGA
GTACAACTTCAACAGCCACAACATCTATATCATGGCCGTCAAGCAGAAGAACGGCATCAAGGTGAACTTC
AAGATCCGCCACAACGTGGAGGACGGCAGCGTGCAGCTCGCCGACCACTACCAGCAGAACACCCCCATCG
GCGACGGCCCCGTGCTGCTGCCCGACAGCCACTACCTGAGCACCCAGTCCGTGCTGAGCAAAGACCCCAA
CGAGAAGCGCGATCACATGGTCCTGCTGGAGTTCCGCACCGCCGCCGGGATCACTCTCGGCATGGACGAG
CTGTACAAGTAATAGCGGCCGCCACCGCGGTGGAGCTGTTTAAACCTCGAGCAATTCACCCCACCAGTGC
AGGCTGCCTATCAGAAAGTGGTGGCTGGTGTGGCTAATGCCCTGGCCCACAAGTATCACTAAGCTCGCTT
TCTTGCTGTCCAATTTCTATTAAAGGTTCCTTTGTTCCCTAAGTCCAACTACTAAACTGGGGATATTATG
AAGGGCCTTGAGCATCTGGATTCTGCCTAATAAAAAACATTTATTTTCATTGCAATGATGTATTTAAATT
ATTTCTGAATATTTTACTAAAAAGGGAATGTGGGAGGTCAGTGCATTTAAAACATAAAGAAATGAAGAGC
TAGTTCAAACCTTGGGAAAATACACTATATCTTAAACTCCATGAAAGAAGGTGAGGCTGCAAACAGTAAT
GCACATTGGCAACAGCCCCTGATGCCTATGCCTTATTCATCCCTCAGAAAAGGATTCAAGTAGAGGCTTG
ATTTGGAGGTTAAAGTTTTGCTATGCTGTATTTTACATTACTTATTGTTTTAGCTGTCCTCATGAATGTC
TTTTCACTACCCATTTGCTTATCCTGCATCTCTCAGCCTTGACTCCACTCAGTTCTCTTGCTTAGAGATA
CCACCTTTCCCCTGAAGTGTTCCTTCCATGTTTTACGGCGAGATGGTTTCTCCTCGCCTGGCCACTCAGC
CTTAGTTGTCTCTGTTGTCTTATAGAGGTCTACTTGAAGAAGGAAAAACAGGGGGCATGGTTTGACTGTC
CTGTGAGCCCTTCTTCCCTGCCTCCCCCACTCACAGTGACCCGGAATCCCTCGACATGGCAGTCTAGAGC
ATGGCTACGTAGATAAGTAGCATGGCGGGTTAATCATTAACTACAAGGAACCCCTAGTGATGGAGTTGGC
CACTCCCTCTCTGCGCGCTCGCTCGCTCACTGAGGCCGGGCGACCAAAGGTCGCCCGACGCCCGGGCTTT
GCCCGGGCGGCCTCAGTGAGCGAGCGAGCGCGCCAGCTGGCGTAATAGCGAAGAGGCCCGCACCGATCGC
CCTTCCCAACAGTTGCGCAGCCTGAATGGCGAATGGAATTCCAGACGATTGAGCGTCAAAATGTAGGTAT
TTCCATGAGCGTTTTTCCT
[38 nt withheld, positions 4710-4747]
C
[378 nt withheld, positions 4749-5126]
C
[91 nt withheld, positions 5128-5218]
A
[49 nt withheld, positions 5220-5268]
CCTTTGACGTTGGAGTCCACGTTCTTT
[37 nt withheld, positions 5296-5332]
ACCCTATCTCGGTCTATTCTTTTGATTTATAAGGGATTTTGCCGATTTCGGCCTATTGGTTAAAAAATGA
GCTGATTTAACAAAAATTTAACGCGAATTTTAACAAAAT
[37 nt withheld, positions 5442-5478]
T
[100 nt withheld, positions 5480-5579]
CTCAGGCAATGACCTGATAGCCTTTGTAG
[69 nt withheld, positions 5609-5677]
T
[44 nt withheld, positions 5679-5722]
ACCTACACATTACTCA
[44 nt withheld, positions 5739-5782]
TTGCGTTGAAATAAAGGCTTCTCCC
[83 nt withheld, positions 5808-5890]
TTCTTTGCCTTGCCTGTATGATTTATTGGATGTTGGAATTCCTGATGCGGTATTTTCTCCTTACGCATCT
GTGCGGTATTTCACACCGCATATGGTGCACTCTCAGTACAATCTGCTCTGATGCCGCATAGTTAAGCCAG
CCCCGACACCCGCCAACACCCGCTGACGCGCCCTGACGGGCTTGTCTGCTCCCGGCATCCGCTTACAGAC
AAGCTGTGACCGTCTCCGGGAGCTGCATGTGTCAGAGGTTTTCACCGTCATCACCGAAACGCGCGAGACG
AAAGGGCCTCGTGATACGCCTATTTTTATAGGTTAATGTCATGATAATAATGGTTTCTTAGACGTCAGGT
GGCACTTTTCGGGGAAATGTGCGCGGAACCCCTATTTGTTTATTTTTCTAAATACATTCAAATATGTATC
CGCTCATGAGACAATAACCCTGATAAATGCTTCAATAATATTGAAAAAGGAAGAGTATGAGTATTCAACA
TTTCCGTGTCGCCCTTATTCCCTTTTTTGCGGCATTTTGCCTTCCTGTTTTTGCTCACCCAGAAACGCTG
GTGAAAGTAAAAGATGCTGAAGATCAGTTGGGTGCACGAGTGGGTTACATCGAACTGGATCTCAACAGCG
GTAAGATCCTTGAGAGTTTTCGCCCCGAAGAACGTTTTCCAATGATGAGCACTTTTAAAGTTCTGCTATG
TGGCGCGGTATTATCCCGTATTGACGCCGGGCAAGAGCAACTCGGTCGCCGCATACACTATTCTCAGAAT
GACTTGGTTGAGTACTCACCAGTCACAGAAAAGCATCTTACGGATGGCATGACAGTAAGAGAATTATGCA
GTGCTGCCATAACCATGAGTGATAACACTGCGGCCAACTTACTTCTGACAACGATCGGAGGACCGAAGGA
GCTAACCGCTTTTTTGCACAACATGGGGGATCATGTAACTCGCCTTGATCGTTGGGAACCGGAGCTGAAT
GAAGCCATACCAAACGACGAGCGTGACACCACGATGCCTGTAGCAATGGCAACAACGTTGCGCAAACTAT
TAACTGGCGAACTACTTACTCTAGCTTCCCGGCAACAATTAATAGACTGGATGGAGGCGGATAAAGTTGC
AGGACCACTTCTGCGCTCGGCCCTTCCGGCTGGCTGGTTTATTGCTGATAAATCTGGAGCCGGTGAGCGT
GGGTCTCGCGGTATCATTGCAGCACTGGGGCCAGATGGTAAGCCCTCCCGTATCGTAGTTATCTACACGA
CGGGGAGTCAGGCAACTATGGATGAACGAAATAGACAGATCGCTGAGATAGGTGCCTCACTGATTAAGCA
TTGGTAACTGTCAGACCAAGTTTACTCATATATACTTTAGATTGATTTAAAACTTCATTTTTAATTTAAA
AGGATCTAGGTGAAGATCCTTTTTGATAATCTCATGACCAAAATCCCTTAACGTGAGTTTTCGTTCCACT
GAGCGTCAGACCCCGTAGAAAAGATCAAAGGATCTTCTTGAGATCCTTTTTTTCTGCGCGTAATCTGCTG
CTTGCAAACAAAAAAACCACCGCTACCAGCGGTGGTTTGTTTGCCGGATCAAGAGCTACCAACTCTTTTT
CCGAAGGTAACTGGCTTCAGCAGAGCGCAGATACCAAATACTGTCCTTCTAGTGTAGCCGTAGTTAGGCC
ACCACTTCAAGAACTCTGTAGCACCGCCTACATACCTCGCTCTGCTAATCCTGTTACCAGTGGCTGCTGC
CAGTGGCGATAAGTCGTGTCTTACCGGGTTGGACTCAAGACGATAGTTACCGGATAAGGCGCAGCGGTCG
GGCTGAACGGGGGGTTCGTGCACACAGCCCAGCTTGGAGCGAACGACCTACACCGAACTGAGATACCTAC
AGCGTGAGCTATGAGAAAGCGCCACGCTTCCCGAAGGGAGAAAGGCGGACAGGTATCCGGTAAGCGGCAG
GGTCGGAACAGGAGAGCGCACGAGGGAGCTTCCAGGGGGAAACGCCTGGTATCTTTATAGTCCTGTCGGG
TTTCGCCACCTCTGACTTGAGCGTCGATTTTTGTGATGCTCGTCAGGGGGGCGGAGCCTATGGAAAAACG
CCAGCAACGCGGCCTTTTTACGGTTCCTGGCCTTTTGCTGGCCTTTTGCTCACATGTTCTTTCCTGCGTT
ATCCCCTGATTCTGTGGATAACCGTATTACCGCCTTTGAGTGAGCTGATACCGCTCGCCGCAGCCGAACG
ACCGAGCGCAGCGAGTCAGTGAGCGAGGAAGCGGAAGAGCGCCCAATACGCAAACCGCCTCTCCCCGCGC
GTTGGCCGATTCATTAATGCAGCAGCTGCGCGCTCGCTCGCTCACTGAGGCCGCCC
Features (pLannotate 1.2.2; 26 found; start..end, strand, type, name):
    175..554     +  enhancer       CMV enhancer: human cytomegalovirus immediate early enhancer
    555..758     +  promoter       CMV promoter: human cytomegalovirus (CMV) immediate early promoter
    754..787     +  LTR            5' LTR (truncated) (fragment): truncated 5' long terminal repeat (LTR) from HIV-1
    803..821     +  promoter       T7 promoter: promoter for bacteriophage T7 RNA polymerase
    865..1188    +  CDS            IGKV1-39 (fragment): KV139_HUMAN - Experimental evidence at protein level: Swiss-Prot protein existence level 1. V region of the variable domain of immunoglobulin light chains that participates in the antigen recognition (PubMed:24600447). Immunoglobulins, also known as antibodies, are membrane-bound or secreted glycoproteins produced by B lymphocytes. In the recognition phase of humoral immunity, the membrane-bound immunoglobulins serve as receptors which, upon binding of a specific antigen, trigger the clonal expansion and differentiation of B lymphocytes into immunoglobulins- secreting plasma cells. Secreted im
   1273..1620    +  CDS            HV01_CANLF: Experimental evidence at protein level: Swiss-Prot protein existence level 1. From Canis lupus familiaris (Dog) (Canis familiaris).
   1744..1806    +  CDS            Cd28 (fragment): CD28_MOUSE - Experimental evidence at protein level: Swiss-Prot protein existence level 1. Involved in T-cell activation, the induction of cell proliferation and cytokine production and promotion of T-cell survival. Enhances the production of IL4 and IL10 in T-cells in conjunction with TCR/CD3 ligation and CD40L costimulation. From Mus musculus (Mouse).
   1807..1824    +  CDS            TEV site (fragment): tobacco etch virus (TEV) protease recognition and cleavage site
   1828..2448    +  CDS            tetR: TETR2_ECOLX - Experimental evidence at protein level: Swiss-Prot protein existence level 1. TetR is the repressor of the tetracycline resistance element; its N-terminal region forms a helix-turn-helix structure and binds DNA. Binding of tetracycline to TetR reduces the repressor affinity for the tetracycline resistance gene (tetA) promoter operator sites. From Escherichia coli.
   2599..2832    +  CDS            VP16 AD: transcriptional activation domain of herpes simplex virus protein VP16 (Triezenberg et al., 1988; Cousens et al., 1989); UL48
   2863..3579    +  CDS            EBFP2: EBFP2 is a basic (constitutively fluorescent) blue fluorescent protein published in 2007, derived from Aequorea victoria. It is reported to be a rapidly-maturing monomer with moderate acid sensitivity.
   3584..3607    -  misc_feature   MCS (fragment): pBluescript multiple cloning site
   3622..3699    +  CDS            HBB (fragment): HBB_PONPY - Experimental evidence at transcript level: Swiss-Prot protein existence level 2. Involved in oxygen transport from the lung to the various peripheral tissues. From Pongo pygmaeus (Bornean orangutan).
   3703..4095    +  polyA_signal   β-globin poly(A): human β-globin polyadenylation signal
   4456..4583    +  repeat_region  AAV2 ITR (fragment): inverted terminal repeat of adeno-associated virus serotype 2 inverted
   4581..4653    +  CDS            lacZα (fragment): LacZα fragment of β-galactosidase; lacZ fragment
   4662..5015    +  CDS            M13 gene IV (fragment) (sequence partly withheld): pIV; IV; phage assembly
   5003..5458    +  rep_origin     f1 ori (sequence partly withheld): f1 bacteriophage origin of replication; arrow indicates direction of (+) strand synthesis
   5521..5924    +  CDS            M13 gene II (fragment) (sequence partly withheld): pII; II; replication
   5931..6030    -  misc_feature   bom (fragment): basis of mobility region from pBR322
   6132..6167    -  CDS            rop (fragment): Rop protein, which maintains plasmids at low copy number; rop
   6262..6366    +  promoter       AmpR promoter: bla
   6367..7227    +  CDS            AmpR: β-lactamase; bla; confers resistance to ampicillin, carbenicillin, and related antibiotics
   7398..7986    +  rep_origin     ori: high-copy-number ColE1/pMB1/pBR322/pUC origin of replication
   8169..8223    +  CDS            lacI (fragment): lac repressor; lacI; The lac repressor binds to the lac operator to inhibit transcription in E. coli. This inhibition can be relieved by adding lactose or isopropyl-β-D-thiogalactopyranoside (IPTG).
   8222..99      -  repeat_region  AAV2 ITR (across the origin): inverted terminal repeat of adeno-associated virus serotype 2 inverted
