[The description below was written by a language model from this plasmid's Addgene catalogue record and pLannotate feature annotations shown in this document.]
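Description:
V1-MESA-45F-M-tTA is a mammalian expression plasmid built on the Stratagene pAAV backbone. It encodes the target chain of a Modular Extracellular Sensor Architecture (MESA) receptor, a synthetic receptor system for rewiring how human cells respond to extracellular inputs. It is propagated in E. coli through a ColE1/pUC-type origin with ampicillin selection (AmpR), and an f1 origin is also present. The catalogue lists it as low copy and grown in a recombination-reduced strain, which suits a plasmid carrying AAV2 inverted terminal repeats. These ITRs flank the expression cassette and would in principle allow packaging into AAV particles, although the record does not say whether the construct is used that way rather than by direct transfection.

The CMV enhancer/promoter drives a single fusion protein, and a β-globin polyadenylation signal terminates the transcript. The "V1" ectodomain is annotated as immunoglobulin light- and heavy-chain variable regions, consistent with a single-chain antibody fragment, but its ligand is not stated in the record. The catalogue describes a 45-unit extracellular linker and a Flag tag, followed in the annotation by a CD28-derived segment, presumably the transmembrane domain. Next comes a TEV protease site fragment, the "M" cleavage sequence variant, and then tTA (TetR fused to the VP16 activation domain). In the MESA design, ligand-induced association with a partner chain carrying the protease cleaves this site and releases tTA to activate a tTA-responsive reporter or transgene.

The annotated depositor sequence is 8,256 nt, longer than the 7,167 bp catalogue size. It also contains an EBFP2 coding sequence downstream of tTA that the catalogue entry does not mention, and its relationship to the fusion is not explained.
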