Addgene plasmid #84500: V1-MESA-45F-M-tTA
Purpose: MESA target chain with V1-MESA ectodomain, 45 extracellular linkers, a flag tag, M cleavage sequence, and tTA
Depositing lab: Joshua Leonard. Depositing organization: Northwestern University. Publication: Rewiring human cellular input-output using modular extracellular sensors. Schwarz KA, Daringer NM, Dolberg TB, Leonard JN. Nat Chem Biol. 2016 Dec 12. doi: 10.1038/nchembio.2253. PubMed 27941759.
Backbone
  Vector backbone: pAAV
  Backbone manufacturer: Stratagene
  Backbone size w/o insert (bp): 5520
  Total vector size (bp): 7167
  Vector type: Mammalian Expression, AAV
Growth in bacteria
  Bacterial resistance: Ampicillin, 100 μg/mL
  Growth temperature: 37°C
  Growth strain: NEB Stable
  Copy number: Low Copy
Gene/Insert
  Gene/Insert name: V1-MESA-45F-M-tTA
  Species: H. sapiens (human), Synthetic
  Insert size (bp): 1989
  Promoter: CMV
  Tag / fusion protein: Flag (N terminal on insert)
  Cloning method: Restriction Enzyme; 5′ cloning site NheI (not destroyed); 3′ cloning site NotI (not destroyed)
  Sequencing primers: 5′ CGCAAATGGGCGGTAGGCGTG; 3′ TAGAAGGCACAGTCGAGG
Terms and licenses: Academic/Nonprofit Terms; Industry Terms: Not Available to Industry
How to cite: V1-MESA-45F-M-tTA was a gift from Joshua Leonard (Addgene plasmid # 84500 ; http://n2t.net/addgene:84500 ; RRID:Addgene_84500)
