>Addgene plasmid #84500 | V1-MESA-45F-M-tTA | addgene partial sequence | sequence record 167083 | CMV-F 5'-CGCAAATGGGCGGTAGGCGTG-3'
ACTAGAGAACCCACTGCTTACTGGCTTATCGAAATTAATACGACTCACTATAGGGAGACCCAAGCTGGCT
AGCGCCATCATGGCTTGGACCAGCTTAATTCTTAGCTTGCTTGCCCTGTGCAGCGGTGCATCATCTGACA
TACAGATGACTCAGTCACCTAGCAGTCTGTCTGCTTCAGTCGGTGATAGGGTAACTATCACCTGTCGGGC
ATCTCAGGATGTGTCCACGGCAGTTGCCTGGTACCAGCAGAAGCCCGGCAAGGCGCCTAAGTTGCTTATC
TATTCAGCTTCATTTTTGTATAGTGGGGTGCCTAGCCGGTTTAGCGGAAGTGGTTCTGGCACAGACTTCA
CTTTGACAATCAGTTCCCTCCAACCGGAGGATTTCGCTACCTACTACTGTCAGCAGGGGTACGGAAACCC
CTTTACGTTTGGACAGGGCACTAAAGTGGAGATTAAGAGGGGAGGCGGAGGCTCCGGTGGGGGAGGCTCT
GGTGGTGGAGGTAGCGAGGTTCAGCTGGTGGAAAGTGGTGGCGGACTAGTACAGCCAGGCGGCTCCCTGC
GGCTGAGTTGCGCCGCGAGTGGCTTTACTATATCTGACTATTGGATCCATTGGGTCAGGCAAGCCCCTGG
GAAAGGATTGGAGTGGGTTGCTGGTATTACCCCCGCAGGTGGGTATACTTATTATGCAGATAGCGTGAAA
GGGAGGTTCACCATCTCTGCAGACACAAGCAAGAACACGGCCTACCTACAGATGAACTCTCTGAGGGCAG
AGGACACTGCCGTCTACTATTGCGCCCGATTTGTGTTTTTTCTACCCTACGCCATGGACTATTGGGG
