>Addgene plasmid #84500 | V1-MESA-45F-M-tTA | addgene partial sequence | sequence record 167084 | hbeta-globpA-R2 5'-GATGCTCAAGGCCCTTCATA-3'
ACCTTTAATAGAAATTGGACAGCAAGAAAGCGAGCTTAGTGATACTTGTGGGCCAGGGCATTAGCCACAC
CAGCCACCACTTTCTGATAGGCAGCCTGCACTGGTGGGGTGAATTGCTCGAGGTTTAAACAGCTCCACCG
CGGTGGCGGCCGCTATTACTTGTACAGCTCGTCCATGCCGAGAGTGATCCCGGCGGCGGTGCGGAACTCC
AGCAGGACCATGTGATCGCGCTTCTCGTTGGGGTCTTTGCTCAGCACGGACTGGGTGCTCAGGTAGTGGC
TGTCGGGCAGCAGCACGGGGCCGTCGCCGATGGGGGTGTTCTGCTGGTAGTGGTCGGCGAGCTGCACGCT
GCCGTCCTCCACGTTGTGGCGGATCTTGAAGTTCACCTTGATGCCGTTCTTCTGCTTGACGGCCATGATA
TAGATGTTGTGGCTGTTGAAGTTGTACTCCAGCTTGTGCCCCAGGATGTTGCCGTCCTCCTTGAAGTCGA
CGCCCTTCAGCTCGATGCGGTTCACTAGGGTGTCGCCCTCGAACTTCACCTCGGCGCGGGTCTTGTAGGT
GCCGTCGTCCTTGAAGAAGATGGTGCGCTCNNGGACGTAGCCTTCGGGCATGGCGGACTTGAAGAAGTCG
TGCTGCTTCATGTGGTCGGGGTAGCGGGCGAAGCACTGCACGCCGTGGCTCAGGGTGGTCACGAGGGTGG
GCCAGGGCACGGGCAGCTTGCCGGTGGTGCAGATGAACTTCAGGGTCAGCTTGCCGTTGGTGGCATCGCC
CTCGCCCTCGCCCCTCACGCTGAACTTGTGGCCGTTTACGTCGCCGTCCAGCTCGACCAGGATGGGCACC
ACCCCGGTGAACAGCTCCTCGCCCTTGCTCACCATAGAGCCAC
